Addgene plasmid #237912: TRBV5-8
Purpose: Encodes TRBV5-8 allele and TRAC to generate TCRs via cloning
Depositing lab: Michael Birnbaum. Depositing organization: Massachusetts Institute of Technology. Publication: Scalable TCR synthesis and screening enable antigen reactivity mapping in vitiligo. Gaglione SA, Mukkamala RS, Krishna C, Smith BE, Wadsworth MH 2nd, Jelinsky SA, Perez CR, Schmidt-Hong L, Katz EL, Gellatly KJ, Ali LR, Shen J, Holec PV, Zhao QH, Chan AO, Xu EJK, Kravarik KM, Guzova JA, Dobson CS, Singh H, Garber M, Dougan M, Dougan SK, Harris JE, Winkler A, Birnbaum ME. Immunity. 2026 Feb 10;59(2):477-493.e9. doi: 10.1016/j.immuni.2026.01.001. Epub 2026 Jan 28. PubMed 41610844.
Backbone
  Vector backbone: pGGA-select
  Backbone manufacturer: Addgene Plasmid #195714
  Backbone size w/o insert (bp): 2518
  Vector type: Synthetic Biology
Growth in bacteria
  Bacterial resistance: Chloramphenicol, 25 μg/mL
  Growth temperature: 37°C
  Growth strain: DH5alpha
  Copy number: High Copy
Gene/Insert
  Gene/Insert name: TRBV5-8-TRAC
  Species: H. sapiens (human)
  Insert size (bp): 414
  Mutation: None
  Entrez Gene: TRBV5-8 (a.k.a. TCRBV5S4A2T, TCRBV5S8, TRBV58)
  Cloning method: Unknown
Terms and licenses: Academic/Nonprofit Terms; Industry Terms: Not Available to Industry
Depositor comments: Please visit https://doi.org/10.1101/2025.04.24.649726 for bioRxiv preprint.
How to cite: TRBV5-8 was a gift from Michael Birnbaum (Addgene plasmid # 237912 ; http://n2t.net/addgene:237912 ; RRID:Addgene_237912)
