[The description below was written by a language model from this plasmid's Addgene catalogue record and pLannotate feature annotations shown in this document.]
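Description:
TRBV5-8 is a small bacterial cloning plasmid built on the pGGA-select backbone, classed as a synthetic biology vector. It serves as a modular part for assembling human T cell receptor genes. It is propagated in E. coli from a high-copy ColE1/pUC-type origin and selected with chloramphenicol through a cat (chloramphenicol acetyltransferase) gene driven by its own cat promoter. A short fragment of the AmpR promoter is also detected, but no ampicillin resistance gene is annotated. The sequenced record is about 2.9 kb, which matches the stated backbone plus a 414 bp insert.

The insert, TRBV5-8-TRAC, is human. According to the record it encodes the TRBV5-8 beta-chain variable gene allele together with TRAC, the TCR alpha-chain constant region, with no mutations noted. It lies between outward-flanking SP6 and T7 phage promoters, which are standard features around a cloning site. No mammalian promoter or other expression elements are annotated, so the plasmid appears to be a parts donor rather than an expression construct. Automated annotation flags only one coding feature in this region, a fragment matching a human TCR alpha chain that spans the sequence origin, consistent with the TRAC portion. The TRBV5-8 segment itself is not separately annotated, and the annotated span is longer than the stated insert size, so the exact boundaries of the two segments cannot be taken from the table.

The stated purpose is to generate full TCRs by cloning, with this plasmid as one member of a V-gene collection. The associated work concerns scalable TCR synthesis and antigen-reactivity screening. The record lists the cloning method as unknown, so the assembly scheme and any restriction sites used are not stated.
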