Features (pLannotate 1.2.2; 7 found; start..end, strand, type, name):
    437..455     -  promoter       T7 promoter: promoter for bacteriophage T7 RNA polymerase
    465..522     +  promoter       AmpR promoter (fragment): bla
    569..1225    -  CDS            cat: CAT_ECOLX - Experimental evidence at protein level: Swiss-Prot protein existence level 1. This enzyme is an effector of chloramphenicol resistance in bacteria. From Escherichia coli. This protein is used as a marker in many commonly used cloning vectors, such as pACYC184.
   1226..1328    -  promoter       cat promoter: promoter of the E. coli cat gene encoding chloramphenicol acetyltransferase
   1429..2017    +  rep_origin     ori: high-copy-number ColE1/pMB1/pBR322/pUC origin of replication
   2447..2465    +  promoter       SP6 promoter: promoter for bacteriophage SP6 RNA polymerase
   2591..390     +  CDS            TRA (fragment) (across the origin): TRAR1_HUMAN - Experimental evidence at protein level: Swiss-Prot protein existence level 1. The alpha chain of TRAV27*01J42*01C*01/TRBV19*01J2S7*01C*02 alpha-beta T cell receptor (TR) clonotype that is specific for HLA- A*02:01-restricted M/matrix protein 1 immunodominant epitope GILGFVFTL of influenza A virus (IAV). Classified as a public TR clonotype, it is preferentially selected in effector memory CD8-positive T cells among multiple HLA-A*02:01 carriers and confers long-lived immunity against IAV infection. Can cross-recognize sporadically emerging IAV variants by molecular mimicry, induci
>Addgene plasmid #237912 | TRBV5-8 | addgene full sequence | sequence record 475828 | Addgene NGS Result
CTGAGAGACTCTAAATCCAGTGACAAGTCTGTCTGCCTATTCACCGATTTTGATTCTCAAACAAATGTGT
CACAAAGTAAGGATTCTGACGTCTATATCACAGACAAAACTGTGCTAGACATGAGGTCTATGGACTTCAA
GAGCAACAGTGCTGTGGCCTGGAGCAACAAATCTGACTTTGCATGTGCAAACGCCTTCAACAACAGCATT
ATTCCAGAAGATACCTTCTTCCCCAGCCCAGAAAGTTCCTGTGATGTCAAGCTGGTCGAGAAATCTTTTG
AAACAGATACGAACCTAAACTTTCAAAACCTGTCAGTGATTGGGTTCCGAATCCTCCTCCTGAAAGTGGC
CGGGTTTAATCTGCTCATGACGCTGCGGCTGTGGTCCAGCTGAGGAATTCATCAGAAGAGCCTCGAGGCG
GCCGCATGTGAGTCTCCCTATAGTGAGTCGTATTAATTTCGCGGGCGGAACCCCTATTTGTTTATTTTTC
TAAATACATTCAAATATGTATCCGCTCATGAGTAGCACCAGGCGTTTAAGGGCACCAATAACTGCCTTAA
AAAAATTACGCCCCGCCCTGCCACTCATCGCAGTACTGTTGTAATTCATTAAGCATTCTGCCGACATGGA
AGCCATCACAAACGGCATGATGAACCTGAATCGCCAGCGGCATCAGCACCTTGTCGCCTTGCGTATAATA
TTTGCCCATGGTGAAAACGGGGGCGAAGAAGTTGTCCATATTGGCCACGTTTAAATCAAAACTGGTGAAA
CTCACCCAGGGATTGGCTGAGACAAAAAACATATTCTCAATAAACCCTTTAGGGAAATAGGCCAGGTTTT
CACCGTAACACGCCACATCTTGCGAATATATGTGTAGAAACTGCCGGAAATCGTCGTGGTATTCACTCCA
GAGCGATGAAAACGTTTCAGTTTGCTCATGGAAAACGGTGTAACAAGGGTGAACACTATCCCATATCACC
AGCTCACCGTCTTTCATTGCCATACGAAATTCCGGATGAGCATTCATCAGGCGGGCAAGAATGTGAATAA
AGGCCGGATAAAACTTGTGCTTATTTTTCTTTACGGTCTTTAAAAAGGCCGTAATATCCAGCTGAACGGT
CTGGTTATAGGTACATTGAGCAACTGACTGAAATGCCTCAAAATGTTCTTTACGATGCCATTGGGATATA
TCAACGGTGGTATATCCAGTGATTTTTTTCTCCATTTTAGCTTCCTTAGCTCCTGAAAATCTCGATAACT
CAAAAAATACGCCCGGTAGTGATCTTATTTCATTATGGTGAAAGTTGGAACCTCTTACGTGCCGATCAAA
GTCTCATTTTCGCCAAAAGTTGTCATGACCAAAATCCCTTAACGTGAGTTTTCGTTCCACTGAGCGTCAG
ACCCCGTAGAAAAGATCAAAGGATCTTCTTGAGATCCTTTTTTTCTGCGCGTAATCTGCTGCTTGCAAAC
AAAAAAACCACCGCTACCAGCGGTGGTTTGTTTGCCGGATCAAGAGCTACCAACTCTTTTTCCGAAGGTA
ACTGGCTTCAGCAGAGCGCAGATACCAAATACTGTTCTTCTAGTGTAGCCGTAGTTAGGCCACCACTTCA
AGAACTCTGTAGCACCGCCTACATACCTCGCTCTGCTAATCCTGTTACCAGTGGCTGCTGCCAGTGGCGA
TAAGTCGTGTCTTACCGGGTTGGACTCAAGACGATAGTTACCGGATAAGGCGCAGCGGTCGGGCTGAACG
GGGGGTTCGTGCACACAGCCCAGCTTGGAGCGAACGACCTACACCGAACTGAGATACCTACAGCGTGAGC
TATGAGAAAGCGCCACGCTTCCCGAAGGGAGAAAGGCGGACAGGTATCCGGTAAGCGGCAGGGTCGGAAC
AGGAGAGCGCACGAGGGAGCTTCCAGGGGGAAACGCCTGGTATCTTTATAGTCCTGTCGGGTTTCGCCAC
CTCTGACTTGAGCGTCGATTTTTGTGATGCTCGTCAGGGGGGCGGAGCCTATGGAAAAACGCCAGCAATG
CGGCCTTTTTACGGTTCCTGGCCTTTTGCTGGCCTTTTGCTCACATGTTCTTTCCTGCGTTATCCCCTGA
TTCTGTGGATAACCGTATTACCGCCTTTGAGTGAGCTGATACCGCTCGCCGCAGCCGAACGACCGAGCGC
AGCGAGTCAGTGAGCGAGGAAGCCGAAAAATCAATAATCAGACAACAAGATGTGCGAACTCGATATTTTA
CACGACTCTCTTTACCAATTCTGCCCCGAATTACACTTAAAACGACTCAACAGCTTAACGTTGGCTTGCC
ACGCATTACTTGACTGTAAAACTCTCACTCTTACCGAACTTGGCCGTAACCTGCCAACCAAAGCGAGAAC
AAAACATAACATCAAACGAATCGACCGATTGTTAGGTAATCGTCACTTGCAGGAAGGTTTAAACGCATTT
AGGTGACACTATAGAAGTGTGTATCGCTCGAGGCTCTTCAGCATCTAGAGCCACCGGCATGAGCCACCAT
GGGACCCAGGCTCCTCTTCTGGGCACTGCTTTGTCTCCTCGGAACAGGCCCAGTGGAGGCTGGAGTCACA
CAAAGTCCCACACACCTGATCAAAACGAGAGGACAGCAAGCGACTCTGAGATGCTCTCCTATCTCTGGGC
ACACCAGTGTGTACTGGTACCAACAGGCCCTGGGTCTGGGCCTCCAGTTCCTCCTTTGGTATGACGAGGG
TGAAGAGAGAAACAGAGGAAACTTCCCTCCTAGATTTTCAGGTCGCCAGTTCCCTAATTATAGCTCTGAG
CTGAATGTGAACGCCTTGGAGCTGGAAGATAGTCTTCGTCACGAGACGTAATGGAGACCATGCGATATCC
GTAGGTCTCGAAACCGTCTCGGGGTGAAGACATTTCAAAACCCTGACCCTGCCGTGTACCAG
